Addgene plasmid #41825: pAAH1
Purpose: (Empty Backbone) Used as a PCR template for tagging yeast proteins with the DHFR tag (c-terminal histag) by homologous recombination and selection for hygromycin resistance.
Depositing lab: Melissa Moore. Depositing organization: University of Massachusetts, Worcester. Publication: Ordered and dynamic assembly of single spliceosomes. Hoskins AA, Friedman LJ, Gallagher SS, Crawford DJ, Anderson EG, Wombacher R, Ramirez N, Cornish VW, Gelles J, Moore MJ. Science. 2011 Mar 11;331(6022):1289-95. 10.1126/science.1198830 PubMed 21393538.
Backbone
  Vector backbone: pAED4
  Backbone manufacturer: Paul Matsudaira lab
  Backbone size (bp): 3322
  Modifications to backbone: Contains the gene for the E. coli dihydrofolate reductase (DHFR) with a c-terminal histag and the hygromycin resistance cassette from pAG32Made by removing the hygromycin resistance cassette from pAG32 (Euroscarf) at the BamHI and SacI sites and ligation into pAED4-eDHFR (L. W. Miller, Y. Cai, M. P. Sheetz, V. W. Cornish, Nat. Methods 2, 255 (2005)).
  Vector type: Bacterial Expression, Yeast Expression ; PCR template
  Promoter: T7, TEF
  Selectable markers: Hygromycin
Growth in bacteria
  Bacterial resistance: Ampicillin, 100 μg/mL
  Growth temperature: 37°C
  Growth strain: DH5alpha
  Copy number: Unknown
Gene/Insert
  Sequencing primers: 5′ T7 promoter; 3′ T7 terminator
Resource information
  A portion of this plasmid was derived from a plasmid made by: We received pAED4 from another lab, but did not sign an MTA. We received the DHFR gene from Virginia Cornish.
Terms and licenses: Academic/Nonprofit Terms; Industry Terms: Not Available to Industry
How to cite: pAAH1 was a gift from Melissa Moore (Addgene plasmid # 41825 ; http://n2t.net/addgene:41825 ; RRID:Addgene_41825)
