[The description below was written by a language model from this plasmid's Addgene catalogue record and the feature table of its GenBank file.]
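Description:
pAAH1 is a 5.4 kb plasmid built on the pAED4 bacterial T7 expression backbone and used mainly as a PCR template for C-terminal tagging of yeast proteins. It is propagated in E. coli through a high-copy ColE1/pUC-type origin with ampicillin selection from the beta-lactamase gene. It also carries an M13/f1 phage origin, which allows single-stranded DNA production. No yeast replication origin or centromere is annotated, which fits its role as a source of integrating cassettes rather than a yeast episome.

The payload lies between the T7 promoter and T7 terminator. A T7 gene 10 ribosome binding site precedes the E. coli dihydrofolate reductase (folA, ecDHFR) coding sequence, which is fused directly to a C-terminal 6xHis tag. Immediately downstream is the hphMX hygromycin resistance cassette, taken from pAG32 as a BamHI–SacI fragment and ligated into pAED4-eDHFR. In this cassette the Ashbya gossypii TEF promoter and terminator drive the hygromycin phosphotransferase gene for selection in yeast.

For tagging, the DHFR-His-hphMX module would be amplified with primers that carry homology to the 3′ end of a chosen yeast gene. Homologous recombination then places the tag in frame at the chromosomal locus, and integrants are selected on hygromycin. The tagged protein remains under its native promoter. The associated publication concerns single-molecule analysis of spliceosome assembly. Although the record does not spell out the labelling chemistry, eDHFR tags are generally used for labelling with trimethoprim-linked fluorophores. The T7 elements could in principle also drive bacterial expression of DHFR-His.
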