LOCUS       Exported 5409 bp ds-DNA circular SYN 12-MAY-2021
DEFINITION  Used as a PCR template for tagging yeast proteins with the DHFR tag
            (c-terminal histag) by homologous recombination and selection for
            hygromycin resistance..
ACCESSION   .
VERSION     .
KEYWORDS    pAAH1
SOURCE      synthetic DNA construct
  ORGANISM  synthetic DNA construct
REFERENCE   1 (bases 1 to 5409)
  AUTHORS   Hoskins AA, Friedman LJ, Gallagher SS, Crawford DJ, Anderson EG,
            Wombacher R, Ramirez N, Cornish VW, Gelles J, Moore MJ
  TITLE     Ordered and dynamic assembly of single spliceosomes.
  JOURNAL   Science. 2011 Mar 11;331(6022):1289-95.
  PUBMED    21393538
REFERENCE   2 (bases 1 to 5409)
  AUTHORS   .
  TITLE     Direct Submission
  JOURNAL   Exported May 12, 2021 from SnapGene Server 1.1.58
            http://www.snapgene.com
FEATURES             Location/Qualifiers
     source          1..5409
                     /organism="synthetic DNA construct"
                     /mol_type="other DNA"
     primer_bind     23..42
                     /label=T7
                     /note="T7 promoter, forward primer"
     promoter        23..41
                     /label=T7 promoter
                     /note="promoter for bacteriophage T7 RNA polymerase"
     RBS             73..95
                     /note="efficient ribosome binding site from bacteriophage
                     T7 gene 10 (Olins and Rangwala, 1989)"
     CDS             103..579
                     /codon_start=1
                     /gene="folA"
                     /product="E. coli dihydrofolate reductase"
                     /label=ecDHFR
                     /translation="MISLIAALAVDRVIGMENAMPWNLPADLAWFKRNTLNKPVIMGRH
                     TWESIGRPLPGRKNIILSSQPGTDDRVTWVKSVDEAIAACGDVPEIMVIGGGRVYEQFL
                     PKAQKLYLTHIDAEVEGDTHFPDYEPDDWESVFSEFHDADAQNSHSYCFEILERR"
     CDS             580..597
                     /codon_start=1
                     /product="6xHis affinity tag"
                     /label=6xHis
                     /translation="HHHHHH"
     gene            715..2290
                     /label=hphMX6
                     /note="yeast selectable marker conferring hygromycin
                     resistance"
     promoter        715..1058
                     /label=TEF promoter
                     /note="Ashbya gossypii TEF promoter"
     CDS             1059..2087
                     /codon_start=1
                     /gene="aph(4)-Ia"
                     /product="aminoglycoside phosphotransferase from E. coli"
                     /label=HygR
                     /note="confers resistance to hygromycin"
                     /translation="MGKKPELTATSVEKFLIEKFDSVSDLMQLSEGEESRAFSFDVGGR
                     GYVLRVNSCADGFYKDRYVYRHFASAALPIPEVLDIGEFSESLTYCISRRAQGVTLQDL
                     PETELPAVLQPVAEAMDAIAAADLSQTSGFGPFGPQGIGQYTTWRDFICAIADPHVYHW
                     QTVMDDTVSASVAQALDELMLWAEDCPEVRHLVHADFGSNNVLTDNGRITAVIDWSEAM
                     FGDSQYEVANIFFWRPWLACMEQQTRYFERRHPELAGSPRLRAYMLRIGLDQLYQSLVD
                     GNFDDAAWAQGRCDAIVRSGAGTVGRTQIARRSAAVWTDGCVEVLADSGNRRPSTRPRA
                     KE"
     terminator      2093..2290
                     /label=TEF terminator
                     /note="Ashbya gossypii TEF terminator"
     primer_bind     complement(2406..2424)
                     /label=T7 Term
                     /note="T7 terminator, reverse primer"
     terminator      2420..2467
                     /label=T7 terminator
                     /note="transcription terminator for bacteriophage T7 RNA
                     polymerase"
     primer_bind     complement(2718..2735)
                     /label=L4440
                     /note="L4440 vector, forward primer"
     rep_origin      complement(2889..3477)
                     /direction=LEFT
                     /label=ori
                     /note="high-copy-number ColE1/pMB1/pBR322/pUC origin of
                     replication"
     primer_bind     complement(2969..2988)
                     /label=pBR322ori-F
                     /note="pBR322 origin, forward primer"
     CDS             complement(3648..4508)
                     /codon_start=1
                     /gene="bla"
                     /product="beta-lactamase"
                     /label=AmpR
                     /note="confers resistance to ampicillin, carbenicillin, and
                     related antibiotics"
                     /translation="MSIQHFRVALIPFFAAFCLPVFAHPETLVKVKDAEDQLGARVGYI
                     ELDLNSGKILESFRPEERFPMMSTFKVLLCGAVLSRIDAGQEQLGRRIHYSQNDLVEYS
                     PVTEKHLTDGMTVRELCSAAITMSDNTAANLLLTTIGGPKELTAFLHNMGDHVTRLDRW
                     EPELNEAIPNDERDTTMPVAMATTLRKLLTGELLTLASRQQLIDWMEADKVAGPLLRSA
                     LPAGWFIADKSGAGERGSRGIIAALGPDGKPSRIVVIYTTGSQATMDERNRQIAEIGAS
                     LIKHW"
     primer_bind     4271..4290
                     /label=Amp-R
                     /note="Ampicillin resistance gene, reverse primer"
     promoter        complement(4509..4613)
                     /gene="bla"
                     /label=AmpR promoter
     primer_bind     4681..4699
                     /label=pBRforEco
                     /note="pBR322 vectors, upsteam of EcoRI site, forward
                     primer"
     primer_bind     complement(4737..4759)
                     /label=pGEX 3'
                     /note="pGEX vectors, reverse primer"
     primer_bind     4859..4878
                     /label=pRS-marker
                     /note="pRS vectors, use to sequence yeast selectable
                     marker"
     rep_origin      complement(4896..5409)
                     /direction=LEFT
                     /label=M13 ori
                     /note="M13 bacteriophage origin of replication; arrow
                     indicates direction of (+) strand synthesis"
     primer_bind     complement(5091..5112)
                     /label=F1ori-F
                     /note="F1 origin, forward primer"
     primer_bind     5303..5322
                     /label=F1ori-R
                     /note="F1 origin, reverse primer"
ORIGIN
        1 ggggatctcg atcccgcgaa attaatacga ctcactatag ggagaccaca acggtttccc
       61 tctagaaata attttgttta actttaagaa ggagatatac atatgatcag tctgattgcg
      121 gcgttagcgg tagatcgcgt tatcggcatg gaaaacgcca tgccgtggaa cctgcctgcc
      181 gatctcgcct ggtttaaacg caacacctta aataaacccg tgattatggg ccgccatacc
      241 tgggaatcaa tcggtcgtcc gttgccagga cgcaaaaata ttatcctcag cagtcaaccg
      301 ggtacggacg atcgcgtaac gtgggtgaag tcggtggatg aagccatcgc ggcgtgtggt
      361 gacgtaccag aaatcatggt gattggcggc ggtcgcgttt atgaacagtt cttgccaaaa
      421 gcgcaaaaac tgtatctgac gcatatcgac gcagaagtgg aaggcgacac ccatttcccg
      481 gattacgagc cggatgactg ggaatcggta ttcagcgaat tccacgatgc tgatgcgcag
      541 aactctcaca gctattgctt tgagattctg gagcggcggc atcatcatca tcatcattaa
      601 ctcgagcagc tgaagcttgc atgcctgcag gtcgactcta gaggatcccc gggttaatta
      661 aggcgcgcca gatctgttta gcttgcctcg tccccgccgg gtcacccggc cagcgacatg
      721 gaggcccaga ataccctcct tgacagtctt gacgtgcgca gctcaggggc atgatgtgac
      781 tgtcgcccgt acatttagcc catacatccc catgtataat catttgcatc catacatttt
      841 gatggccgca cggcgcgaag caaaaattac ggctcctcgc tgcagacctg cgagcaggga
      901 aacgctcccc tcacagacgc gttgaattgt ccccacgccg cgcccctgta gagaaatata
      961 aaaggttagg atttgccact gaggttcttc tttcatatac ttccttttaa aatcttgcta
     1021 ggatacagtt ctcacatcac atccgaacat aaacaaccat gggtaaaaag cctgaactca
     1081 ccgcgacgtc tgtcgagaag tttctgatcg aaaagttcga cagcgtctcc gacctgatgc
     1141 agctctcgga gggcgaagaa tctcgtgctt tcagcttcga tgtaggaggg cgtggatatg
     1201 tcctgcgggt aaatagctgc gccgatggtt tctacaaaga tcgttatgtt tatcggcact
     1261 ttgcatcggc cgcgctcccg attccggaag tgcttgacat tggggaattc agcgagagcc
     1321 tgacctattg catctcccgc cgtgcacagg gtgtcacgtt gcaagacctg cctgaaaccg
     1381 aactgcccgc tgttctgcag ccggtcgcgg aggccatgga tgcgatcgct gcggccgatc
     1441 ttagccagac gagcgggttc ggcccattcg gaccgcaagg aatcggtcaa tacactacat
     1501 ggcgtgattt catatgcgcg attgctgatc cccatgtgta tcactggcaa actgtgatgg
     1561 acgacaccgt cagtgcgtcc gtcgcgcagg ctctcgatga gctgatgctt tgggccgagg
     1621 actgccccga agtccggcac ctcgtgcacg cggatttcgg ctccaacaat gtcctgacgg
     1681 acaatggccg cataacagcg gtcattgact ggagcgaggc gatgttcggg gattcccaat
     1741 acgaggtcgc caacatcttc ttctggaggc cgtggttggc ttgtatggag cagcagacgc
     1801 gctacttcga gcggaggcat ccggagcttg caggatcgcc gcggctccgg gcgtatatgc
     1861 tccgcattgg tcttgaccaa ctctatcaga gcttggttga cggcaatttc gatgatgcag
     1921 cttgggcgca gggtcgatgc gacgcaatcg tccgatccgg agccgggact gtcgggcgta
     1981 cacaaatcgc ccgcagaagc gcggccgtct ggaccgatgg ctgtgtagaa gtactcgccg
     2041 atagtggaaa ccgacgcccc agcactcgtc cgagggcaaa ggaataatca gtactgacaa
     2101 taaaaagatt cttgttttca agaacttgtc atttgtatag tttttttata ttgtagttgt
     2161 tctattttaa tcaaatgtta gcgtgattta tatttttttt cgcctcgaca tcatctgccc
     2221 agatgcgaag ttaagtgcgc agaaagtaat atcatgcgtc aatcgtatgt gaatgctggt
     2281 cgctatactg ctgtcgattc gatactaacg ccgccatcca gtgtcgaaaa cgagctcgaa
     2341 ttcatcgatg atatcagatc cggctgctaa caaagcccga aaggaagctg agttggctgc
     2401 tgccaccgct gagcaataac tagcataacc ccttggggcc tctaaacggg tcttgagggg
     2461 ttttttgctg aaaggaggaa ctatatccgg atcggatatc acaggacggg tgtggtcgcc
     2521 atgatcgcgt agtcgatagt ggctccaagt agcgaagcga gcaggactgg gcggcggcca
     2581 aagcggtcgg acagtgctcc gagaacgggt gcgcatagaa attgcatcaa cgcatatagc
     2641 gctagagtcg acctgcatta atgaatcggc caacgcgcgg ggagaggcgg tttgcgtatt
     2701 gggcgctctt ccgcttcctc gctcactgac tcgctgcgct cggtcgttcg gctgcggcga
     2761 gcggtatcag ctcactcaaa ggcggtaata cggttatcca cagaatcagg ggataacgca
     2821 ggaaagaaca tgtgagcaaa aggccagcaa aaggccagga accgtaaaaa ggccgcgttg
     2881 ctggcgtttt tccataggct ccgcccccct gacgagcatc acaaaaatcg acgctcaagt
     2941 cagaggtggc gaaacccgac aggactataa agataccagg cgtttccccc tggaagctcc
     3001 ctcgtgcgct ctcctgttcc gaccctgccg cttaccggat acctgtccgc ctttctccct
     3061 tcgggaagcg tggcgctttc tcaatgctca cgctgtaggt atctcagttc ggtgtaggtc
     3121 gttcgctcca agctgggctg tgtgcacgaa ccccccgttc agcccgaccg ctgcgcctta
     3181 tccggtaact atcgtcttga gtccaacccg gtaagacacg acttatcgcc actggcagca
     3241 gccactggta acaggattag cagagcgagg tatgtaggcg gtgctacaga gttcttgaag
     3301 tggtggccta actacggcta cactagaagg acagtatttg gtatctgcgc tctgctgaag
     3361 ccagttacct tcggaaaaag agttggtagc tcttgatccg gcaaacaaac caccgctggt
     3421 agcggtggtt tttttgtttg caagcagcag attacgcgca gaaaaaaagg atctcaagaa
     3481 gatcctttga tcttttctac ggggtctgac gctcagtgga acgaaaactc acgttaaggg
     3541 attttggtca tgagattatc aaaaaggatc ttcacctaga tccttttaaa ttaaaaatga
     3601 agttttaaat caatctaaag tatatatgag taaacttggt ctgacagtta ccaatgctta
     3661 atcagtgagg cacctatctc agcgatctgt ctatttcgtt catccatagt tgcctgactc
     3721 cccgtcgtgt agataactac gatacgggag ggcttaccat ctggccccag tgctgcaatg
     3781 ataccgcgag acccacgctc accggctcca gatttatcag caataaacca gccagccgga
     3841 agggccgagc gcagaagtgg tcctgcaact ttatccgcct ccatccagtc tattaattgt
     3901 tgccgggaag ctagagtaag tagttcgcca gttaatagtt tgcgcaacgt tgttgccatt
     3961 gctacaggca tcgtggtgtc acgctcgtcg tttggtatgg cttcattcag ctccggttcc
     4021 caacgatcaa ggcgagttac atgatccccc atgttgtgca aaaaagcggt tagctccttc
     4081 ggtcctccga tcgttgtcag aagtaagttg gccgcagtgt tatcactcat ggttatggca
     4141 gcactgcata attctcttac tgtcatgcca tccgtaagat gcttttctgt gactggtgag
     4201 tactcaacca agtcattctg agaatagtgt atgcggcgac cgagttgctc ttgcccggcg
     4261 tcaatacggg ataataccgc gccacatagc agaactttaa aagtgctcat cattggaaaa
     4321 cgttcttcgg ggcgaaaact ctcaaggatc ttaccgctgt tgagatccag ttcgatgtaa
     4381 cccactcgtg cacccaactg atcttcagca tcttttactt tcaccagcgt ttctgggtga
     4441 gcaaaaacag gaaggcaaaa tgccgcaaaa aagggaataa gggcgacacg gaaatgttga
     4501 atactcatac tcttcctttt tcaatattat tgaagcattt atcagggtta ttgtctcatg
     4561 agcggataca tatttgaatg tatttagaaa aataaacaaa taggggttcc gcgcacattt
     4621 ccccgaaaag tgccacctga cgtctaagaa accattatta tcatgacatt aacctataaa
     4681 aataggcgta tcacgaggcc ctttcgtctc gcgcgtttcg gtgatgacgg tgaaaacctc
     4741 tgacacatgc agctcccgga gacggtcaca gcttgtctgt aagcggatgc cgggagcaga
     4801 caagcccgtc agggcgcgtc agcgggtgtt ggcgggtgtc ggggctggct taactatgcg
     4861 gcatcagagc agattgtact gagagtgcag tacccacccc ggttgataat cagaaaagcc
     4921 ccaaaaacag gaagattgta taagcaaata tttaaattgt aaacgttaat attttgttaa
     4981 aattcgcgtt aaatttttgt taaatcagct cattttttaa ccaataggcc gaaatcggca
     5041 aaatccctta taaatcaaaa gaatagaccg agatagggtt gagtgttgtt ccagtttgga
     5101 acaagagtcc actattaaag aacgtggact ccaacgtcaa aggnnnnnnn nnnnnnnnnn
     5161 nnnnnnnnnn nnnnnnnnnn nnnnnnnnnn nntnnnnnnn nnnnnnnnnn nnnnnnnnnn
     5221 nnnnnnnnnn nnnnnnnnnn nnnnnnnnnn nnnnnnnnnn nnnnnnnnnn nnnnnnnnnn
     5281 nnnngnnnnn nnnnnnnnnn nnnnnnnnnn nnnnnnnnnn nnnnnnnnnn nnnnnnnnnn
     5341 nnnnnnnnnn nnnnnnnnnn nnnnnnnnnn nnnnnnnnnn nnnnnnnnnn nnnnnnnnnn
     5401 nnnnnnnnn
//
