>Addgene plasmid #41825 | pAAH1 | addgene partial sequence | sequence record 72697 | T7 5'-TAATACGACTCACTATAGGG-3'
TAATTTTGTTTAACTTTAAGAAGGAGATATACATATGATCAGTCTGATTGCGGCGTTAGCGGTAGATCGC
GTTATCGGCATGGAAAACGCCATGCCGTGGAACCTGCCTGCCGATCTCGCCTGGTTTAAACGCAACACCT
TAAATAAACCCGTGATTATGGGCCGCCATACCTGGGAATCAATCGGTCGTCCGTTGCCAGGACGCAAAAA
TATTATCCTCAGCAGTCAACCGGGTACGGACGATCGCGTAACGTGGGTGAAGTCGGTGGATGAAGCCATC
GCGGCGTGTGGTGACGTACCAGAAATCATGGTGATTGGCGGCGGTCGCGTTTATGAACAGTTCTTGCCAA
AAGCGCAAAAACTGTATCTGACGCATATCGACGCAGAAGTGGAAGGCGACACCCATTTCCCGGATTACGA
GCCGGATGACTGGGAATCGGTATTCAGCGAATTCCACGATGCTGATGCGCAGAACTCTCACAGCTATTGC
TTTGAGATTCTGGAGCGGCGGCATCATCATCATCATCATTAACTCGAGCAGCTGAAGCTTGCATGCCTGC
AGGTCGACTCTAGAGGATCCCCGGGTTAATTAAGGCGCGCCAGATCTGTTTAGCTTGCCTCGTCCCCGCC
GGGTCACCCGGCCAGCGACATGGAGGCCCAGAATACCCTCCTTGACAGTCTTGACGTGCGCAGCTCAGGG
GCATGATGTGACTGTCGCCCGTACATTTAGCCCATACATCCCCATGTATAATCATTTGCATCCATACATT
TTGATGGCCGCACGGCGCGAAGCAAAAATTACGGCTCC
