>Addgene plasmid #41825 | pAAH1 | addgene partial sequence | sequence record 72698 | T7 Terminal
TTGTTAGCAGCCGGATCTGATATCATCGATGAATTCGAGCTCGTTTTCGACACTGGATGGCGGCGTTAGT
ATCGAATCGACAGCAGTATAGCGACCAGCATTCACATACGATTGACGCATGATATTACTTTCTGCGCACT
TAACTTCGCATCTGGGCAGATGATGTCGAGGCGAAAAAAAATATAAATCACGCTAACATTTGATTAAAAT
AGAACAACTACAATATAAAAAAACTATACAAATGACAAGTTCTTGAAAACAAGAATCTTTTTATTGTCAG
TACTGATTATTCCTTTGCCCTCGGACGAGTGCTGGGGCGTCGGTTTCCACTATCGGCGAGTACTTCTACA
CAGCCATCGGTCCAGACGGCCGCGCTTCTGCGGGCGATTTGTGTACGCCCGACAGTCCCGGCTCCGGATC
GGACGATTGCGTCGCATCGACCCTGCGCCCAAGCTGCATCATCGAAATTGCCGTCAACCAAGCTCTGATA
GAGTTGGTCAAGACCAATGCGGAGCATATACGCCCGGAGCCGCGGCGATCCTGCAAGCTCCGGATGCCTC
CGCTCGAAGTAGCGCGTCTGCTGCTCCATACAAGCCAACCACGGCCTCCAGAAGAAGATGTTGGCGACCT
CGTATTGGGAATCCCCGAACATCGCCTCGCTCCAGTCAATGACCGCTGTTATGCGGCCATTGTCCGTCAG
GACATTGTTGGAGCCGAAATCCGCGTGCACGAGGTGCCGGACTTCGGGGCAGTCCTCGGCCCAAAGCATC
AGCTCATCGAGAGCCTGCGCGACGGACGCACTGACGGTGTCGTCCATCACAGTTTGCCAGTGATACACAT
GGGGATCAGCAATCGCGCATATGAAATCACGCCATGTAGTGTATTGACCGATTCCTTGCGGTCCGAATGG
GCCGAACCCGCTCGTCTGGCTAAGATCGGCCGCAGCGATCGCATCCATGGCCTCCGCGACCGGCTGCAGA
ACAGCGGGCAGTTCGGTTTCAGGCAGGTCTTGCAACGTGACACCCTGTGCACGGCGGG
